>Addgene plasmid #170891 | pGREAT3 | addgene full sequence | sequence record 334506 | Addgene NGS Result
TAACGGATCCGGTCTCAGGAGGTCGACGAGTCAGTAATAAACGGCGTCAAAGTGGTTGCAGCCGGCACAC
ACGAGTCGTGTTTATCAACTCAAAGCACAAATACTTTTCCTCAACCTAAAAATAAGGCAATTAGCCAAAA
ACAACTTTGCGTGTAAACAACGCTCAATACACGTGTCATTTTATTATTAGCTATTGCTTCACCGCCTTAG
CTTTCTCGTGACCTAGTCGTCCTCGTCTTTTCTTCTTCTTCTTCTATAAAACAATACCCAAAGAGCTCTT
CTTCTTCACAATTCAGATTTCAATTTCTCAAAATCTTAAAAACTTTCTCTCAATTCTCTCTACCGTGATC
AAGGTAAATTTCTGTGTTCCTTATTCTCTCAAAATCTTCGATTTTGTTTTCGTTCGATCCCAATTTCGTA
TATGTTCTTTGGTTTAGATTCTGTTAATCTTAGATCGAAGATGATTTTCTGGGTTTGATCGTTAGATATC
ATCTTAATTCTCGATTAGGGTTTCATAGATATCATCCGATTTGTTCAAATAATTTGAGTTTTGTCGAATA
ATTACTCTTCGATTTGTGATTTCTATCTAGATCTGGTGTTAGTTTCTAGTTTGTGCGATCGAATTTGTCG
ATTAATCTGAGTTTTTCTGATTAACAGAATGGAGAGAGAGAAGAACGTGGTGTACGGCCCCGAGCCCAAG
CACCCTCTGGGCAACTTCACCGCCGGCGAGATGCTGTACAACGCTCTGCACAAGCACTCCCACATCCCCC
AGGCCATCCTGGACGTGATGGGCAACGAGTCCCTTTCCTACCAGGAGTTCTTCGACACTACTGTGAAGCT
GGGCCAGAGCCTCCAGAACTGTGGCTACAAGATGAACGATGTCGTGTCGATCTGTGCAGAGAACAACAAG
AGATTCTTCATCCCCATCATCTCCGCCTGGTACATCGGCATGGTGGTGGCCCCTGTGAACGAGGACTATA
TCCCAGACGAGCTGTGTAAAGTGACCGGCATCTCCAAGCCGATCCTGGTCTTTACCACTAGGAAGATCCT
GCCTAAGGTTTTGGAGGTTAAAGACAGAACCAACTACATAAAGAGGATCATCATACTGGACTCTGAAGAG
AACCTGCTGGGCTGCGAGAGCCTGCACAACTTCATGTCCAGGTACTCCGACAACAACCTCCAAACATTCA
AGCCTCTGCACTACGACCCTGTGGACCAGGTAGCCGCCATCCTGTGCTCCTCCGGCACAACCGGCCTGCC
TAAAGGCGTGATGCAGACCCACAGGAACATCTGTGTGAGACTCACACACGCATCTGACCCCAGAGTGGGT
ACACAACTCATCCCCGGCGTATCCGTGCTGGCCTACCTGCCATTCTTCCACGCCTTCGGCTTCAGTATCA
ACCTGGGCTATTTCATGGTGGGCCTGAGAGTGGTGATGCTCCGAAGGTTTAACCAGGAGGTGTTCCTGAA
GGCCATCCAGGACTACGAGGTGAGGAGCGTGATCAACGTTCCCTCCACAATCCTGTTCCTGTCCAAGAGC
CCTCTGGTGGACAAGTACGACCTATCCACCCTGGCGGAGCTGTGCTGTGGAGCCGCTCCTCTGGCGAAGG
AGGTGGCCGAGATCGCCGTGAAGAGGCTGAACCTGCCAGGGATACGGTGTGGCTACGGTCTAACAGAGTC
TACCTCCGCCAACATCCATACTCTGCACAACGAGTTCAAGTCCGGCTCCCTGGGCAAGGTGACACCTTAC
ATGGCCGCCAAGATCATCGACAGGAACACCGGCGAGGCCCTGGGTCCAAACCAGGTGGGCGAGCTGTGCA
TCTGGGGACCTATGGTAACAAAAGGCTATGTGAACAACCCACAGGCTACTAAGGAGGCCATCGACGACGA
CGGCTGGCTGCACTCTGGCGACTTCGGCTACTACGACGAGGACGAGTATTTCTACATCGTGGACCGGTAC
AAGGAGCTGATCAAATACAAGGGCTATCAGGTCGCCCCTGTGGAGCTGGAGGAGATCCTCCTTCAGCACC
CAGGCATCAGGGACGTGGCCGTCGTGGGTATCCCTGACATCGAGGCCGGCGAGCTGCCAGCCGGCTTCGT
GGTGAAGCAGCCCGGCGCCCAACTCACCGCTAAGGAGGTGTACGACTTCCTGGCCCAGAGGGTGTCTCAC
TCCAAGTACCTGAGGGGCGGCGTAAGGTTCGTGGACTCTATCCCCAGGAACGTGACAGGCAAGATTAGTC
GAAAAGAGCTGAGGGAGGCCCTGATGGAGAAGGCTTCTAAGCTGTAAGCTTGGAATGGATCTTCGATCCC
GATCGTTCAAACATTTGGCAATAAAGTTTCTTAAGATTGAATCCTGTTGCCGGTCTTGCGACGATTATCA
TATAATTTCTGTTGAATTACGTTAAGCATGTAATAATTAACATGTAATGCATGACGTTATTTATGAGATG
GGTTTTTATGATTAGAGTCCCGCAATTATACATTTAATACGCGATAGAAAACAAAATATAGCGCGCAAAC
TAGGATAAATTATCGCGCGCGGTGTCATCTATGTTACTAGATCGGGAATTGCCAAGCTAATTCTTGAAGA
TGAAAGGGCCTCGTGATACGCCTATTTTTATAGGTTAATGTCATGATAATAATGGTTTCTTAGACGTCAG
GTGGCACTTTTCGGGGAAATGTGCGCGGAACCCCTATTTGTTTATTTTTCTAAATACATTCAAATATGTA
TCCGCTCATGAGACAATAACCCTGATAAATGCTTCAATAATGGGACCGACTCGCGCTGTCAGGAGATACA
TGAGAATTAAGGGAGTCACGGTATGACCCCCGCCGATGACGCGGGACAAGCCGTTTTACGTTTGGAACTG
ACAGAACCGCAACGTTGAAGGAGCCACTGAGCCGCGGGTTTCTGGAGTTTAATGAGCTAAGCACATACGT
CAGAAACCATTATTGCGCGTTCAAAAGTCGCCTAAGGTCACTATCAGCTAGCAAATATTTCTTGTCAAAA
ATGCTCCACTGACGTTCCATAAATTCCCCTCGGTATCCAATTAGAGTCTCATATTCACTCTCAACTCGAT
CGAGGCAATGGAGAACATGGAGAACGACGAGAACATTGTGGTGGGACCCAAGCCGTTCTACCCGATCGAG
GAGGGTTCCGCTGGCACCCAGCTGCGCAAGTACATGGAGCGCTACGCTAAGCTGGGTGCTATCGCCTTCA
CCAACGCCGTGACCGGTGTGGATTACTCCTACGCCGAGTACCTGGAGAAGTCCTGCTGCCTCGGAAAGGC
CCTGCAGAACTACGGTCTGGTCGTGGATGGCCGCATTGCCCTCTGCTCGGAGAACTGCGAGGAGTTCTTC
ATTCCCGTGATCGCTGGTCTGTTCATCGGAGTCGGCGTTGCCCCAACCAACGAGATCTACACCCTGCGCG
AGCTGGTCCACAGCCTGGGTATCAGCAAGCCGACCATCGTTTTCTCGAGCAAGAAGGGCCTCGACAAGGT
TATCACCGTGCAAAAAACCGTCACCACCATCAAGACCATCGTTATCCTGGATTCCAAGGTTGACTACCGC
GGTTACCAGTGCCTCGACACCTTCATCAAGCGTAACACCCCACCCGGCTTCCAAGCCTCCTCCTTCAAAA
CCGTGGAGGTTGATCGCAAGGAGCAGGTGGCCCTGATCATGAACTCCTCCGGCTCCACCGGTCTGCCAAA
GGGCGTGCAGCTGACCCACGAGAACACCGTCACCCGCTTCTCGCATGCCCGTGATCCCATCTACGGCAAC
CAGGTGTCCCCAGGCACCGCCGTCCTGACCGTCGTGCCCCTCCACCACGGCTTCGGCATGTTCACCACTC
TCGGCTACTTGATCTGCGGCTTCCGTGTGGTGATGCTGACTAAGTTCGACGAGGAGACTTTCCTCAAGAC
CCTGCAAGACTACAAGTGCACTTACGTGATCCTGGTGCCGACCCTGTTCGCCATCCTGAACAAGAGCGAG
CTGTTGAACAAATACGACCTGTCGAACCTGGTGGAGATCGCTTCCGGCGGCGCCCCACTGTCGAAGGAAG
TTGGCGAGGCCGTTGCTCGCCGCTTCAACCTGCCCGGCGTCCGTCAGGGTTACGGCCTGACCGAGACTAC
CTCGGCTATCATCATCACCCCCGAGGGCGACGATAAGCCCGGCGCTTCCGGCAAGGTTGTTCCACTCTTC
AAAGCCAAGGTGATCGACCTGGACACCAAGAAGTCCCTGGGTCCCAACCGTCGCGGAGAAGTGTGCGTCA
AGGGCCCCATGCTGATGAAGGGCTACGTCAACAACCCAGAGGCCACCAAGGAGTTGATCGACGAGGAGGG
CTGGCTGCACACTGGTGACATCGGTTACTACGACGAAGAGAAGCACTTCTTCATCGTTGACCGCCTGAAG
TCCTTGATCAAGTACAAGGGCTACCAGGTTCCCCCCGCCGAGCTCGAGAGCGTCCTGCTGCAGCACCCCT
CCATTTTCGATGCCGGAGTGGCCGGTGTCCCCGATCCCGTGGCTGGCGAGCTGCCAGGTGCCGTCGTCGT
GCTGGAGTCCGGCAAGAACATGACCGAGAAGGAAGTGATGGATTACGTGGCCTCGCAAGTGTCCAACGCC
AAGCGCCTGCGCGGCGGCGTGCGCTTCGTGGATGAGGTGCCCAAGGGCCTCACCGGAAAGATCGACGGTC
GCGCTATCCGCGAGATCCTCAAGAAGCCCGTGGCCAAGATGTGAGCTTGGAATGGATCTTCGATCCCGAT
CGTTCAAACATTTGGCAATAAAGTTTCTTAAGATTGAATCCTGTTGCCGGTCTTGCGACGATTATCATAT
AATTTCTGTTGAATTACGTTAAGCATGTAATAATTAACATGTAATGCATGACGTTATTTATGAGATGGGT
TTTTATGATTAGAGTCCCGCAATTATACATTTAATACGCGATAGAAAACAAAATATAGCGCGCAAACTAG
GATAAATTATCGCGCGCGGTGTCATCTATGTTACTAGATCGGGAATTGCCAAGCTAATTCTTGAAGATGA
AAGGGCCTCGTGATACGCCTATTTTTATAGGTTAATGTCATGATAATAATGGTTTCTTAGACGTCAGGTG
GCACTTTTCGGGGAAATGTGCGCGGAACCCCTATTTGTTTATTTTTCTAAATACATTCAAATATGTATCC
GCTCATGAGACAATAACCCTGATAAATGCTTCAATAATGGGACCGACTCGCGCTGTCATGAGACCGGATC
CTGACAGGATATATTGGCGGGTAAACTAAGTCGCTGTATGTGTTTGTTTGAGATCTCATGTGAGCAAAAG
GCCAGCAAAAGGCCAGGAACCGTAAAAAGGCCGCGTTGCTGGCGTTTTTCCATAGGCTCCGCCCCCCTGA
CGAGCATCACAAAAATCGACGCTCAAGTCAGAGGTGGCGAAACCCGACAGGACTATAAAGATACCAGGCG
TTTCCCCCTGGAAGCTCCCTCGTGCGCTCTCCTGTTCCGACCCTGCCGCTTACCGGATACCTGTCCGCCT
TTCTCCCTTCGGGAAGCGTGGCGCTTTCTCATAGCTCACGCTGTAGGTATCTCAGTTCGGTGTAGGTCGT
TCGCTCCAAGCTGGGCTGTGTGCACGAACCCCCCGTTCAGCCCGACCGCTGCGCCTTATCCGGTAACTAT
CGTCTTGAGTCCAACCCGGTAAGACACGACTTATCGCCACTGGCAGCAGCCACTGGTAACAGGATTAGCA
GAGCGAGGTATGTAGGCGGTGCTACAGAGTTCTTGAAGTGGTGGCCTAACTACGGCTACACTAGAAGAAC
AGTATTTGGTATCTGCGCTCTGCTGAAGCCAGTTACCTTCGGAAGAAGAGTTGGTAGCTCTTGATCCGGC
AAACAAACCACCGCTGGTAGCGGTGGTTTTTTTGTTTGCAAGCAGCAGATTACGCGCAGAAAAAAAGGAT
CTCAAGAAGATCCTTTGATCTTTTCTACGGGGTCTGACGCTCAGTGGAACGAAAACTCACGTTAAGGGAT
TTTGGTCATGAGATTATCAAAAAGGATCTTCACCTAGATCCTTTTAAATTAAAAATGAAGTTTTAAATCA
ATCTAAAGTATATATGTGTAACATTGGTCTAGTGATTATTTGCCGACTACCTTGGTGATCTCGCCTTTCA
CGTAGTGGACAAATTCTTCCAACTGATCTGCGCGCGAGGCCAAGCGATCTTCTTCTTGTCCAAGATAAGC
CTGTCTAGCTTCAAGTATGACGGGCTGATACTGGGCCGGCAGGCGCTCCATTGCCCAGTCGGCAGCGACA
TCCTTCGGCGCGATTTTGCCGGTTACTGCGCTGTACCAAATGCGGGACAACGTAAGCACTACATTTCGCT
CATCACCAGCCCAGTCGGGCGGCGAGTTCCATAGCGTTAAGGTTTCATTTAGCGCCTCAAATAGATCCTG
TTCAGGAACCGGATCAAAGAGTTCCTCCGCCGCTGGACCTACCAAGGCAACGCTATGTTCTCTTGCTTTT
GTCAGCAAGATAGCCAGATCAATGTCGATCGTGGCTGGCTCGAAGATACCTGCAAGAATGTCATTGCGCT
GCCATTCTCCAAATTGCAGTTCGCGCTTAGCTGGATAACGCCACGGAATGATGTCGTCGTGCACAACAAT
GGTGACTTCTACAGCGCGGAGAATCTCGCTCTCTCCAGGGGAAGCCGAAGTTTCCAAAAGGTCGTTGATC
AAAGCTCGCCGCGTTGTTTCATCAAGCCTTACGGTCACCGTAACCAGCAAATCAATATCACTGTGTGGCT
TCAGGCCGCCATCCACTGCGGAGCCGTACAAATGTACGGCCAGCAACGTCGGTTCGAGATGGCGCTCGAT
GACGCCAACTACCTCTGATAGTTGAGTCGATACTTCGGCGATCACCGCTTCCCTCATAATGTTTAACTTT
GTTTTAGGGCGACTGCCCTGCTGCGTAACATCGTTGCTGCTCCATAACATCAAACATCGACCCACGGCGT
AACGCGCTTGCTGCTTGGATGCCCGAGGCATAGACTGTACCCCAAAAAAACAGTCATAACAAGCCATGAA
AACCGCCACTGCGCCGTTACCACCGCTGCGTTCGGTCAAGGTTCTGGACCAGTTGCGTGAGCGCATACGC
TACTTGCATTACAGCTTACGAACCGAACAGGCTTATGTCCACTGGGTTCGTGCCTTCATCCGTTTCCACG
GTGTGCGTCACCCGGCAACCTTGGGTAGCAGCGAAGTCGAGGCATTTCTGTCCTGGCTGGAACACCCCTT
GTATTACTGTTTATGTAAGCAGACAGTTTTATTGTTCATGATGATATATTTTTATCTTGTGCAATGTAAC
ATCAGAGATTTTGAGACACAACGTGGCTTTGTTGAATAAATCGAACTTTTGCTGAGTTGAAGGATCAGAT
CACGCATCTTCCCGACAACGCAGACCGTTCCGTGGCAAAGCAAAAGTTCAAAATCACCAACTGGTCCACC
TACAACAAAGCTCTCATCAACCGTGGCTCCCTCACTTTCTGGCTGGATGATGGGGCGATTCAGGCGATCC
CCATCCAACAGCCCGCCGTCGAGCGGGCTTTTTTATCCCCGGAAGCCTGTGGATAGAGGGTAGTTATCCA
CGTGAAACCGCTAATGCCCCGCAAAGCCTTGATTCACGGGGCTTTCCGGCCCGCTCCAAAAACTATCCAC
GTGAAATCGCTAATCAGGGTACGTGAAATCGCTAATCGGAGTACGTGAAATCGCTAATAAGGTCACGTGA
AATCGCTAATCAAAAAGGCACGTGAGAACGCTAATAGCCCTTTCAGATCAACAGCTTGCAAACACCCCTC
GCTCCGGCAAGTAGTTACAGCAAGTAGTATGTTCAATTAGCTTTTCAATTATGAATATATATATCAATTA
TTGGTCGCCCTTGGCTTGTGGACAATGCGCTACGCGCACCGGCTCCGCCCGTGGACAACCGCAAGCGGTT
GCCCACCGTCGAGCGCCTTTGCCCACAACCCGGCGGCCGGCCGCAACAGATCGTTTTATAAATTTTTTTT
TTTGAAAAAGAAAAAGCCCGAAAGGCGGCAACCTCTCGGGCTTCTGGATTTCCGATCCCCGGAATTAGAT
CTTGGCAGGATATATTGTGGTG
Features (pLannotate 1.2.2; 15 found; start..end, strand, type, name):
   1396..1412    -  promoter       dU6-3 promoter (fragment): RNA polymerase III promoter for Drosophila U6-3 snRNA (Port et al., 2014)
   2311..2563    +  terminator     NOS terminator: nopaline synthase terminator and poly(A) signal
   2684..2771    +  promoter       AmpR promoter (fragment): bla
   2874..3053    +  promoter       NOS promoter: nopaline synthase promoter
   3112..4731    +  CDS            LUCI_LUCCR: Experimental evidence at protein level: Swiss-Prot protein existence level 1. Produces green light with a wavelength of 544 nm. From Luciola cruciata (Japanese firefly) (Genji firefly).
   4758..5010    +  terminator     NOS terminator: nopaline synthase terminator and poly(A) signal
   5131..5218    +  promoter       AmpR promoter (fragment): bla
   5252..5276    +  misc_feature   RB T-DNA repeat: right border repeat from nopaline C58 T-DNA
   5367..5955    -  rep_origin     ori: high-copy-number ColE1/pMB1/pBR322/pUC origin of replication
   6129..6917    -  CDS            aadA: S3AD_ECOLX - Experimental evidence at protein level: Swiss-Prot protein existence level 1. Mediates bacterial resistance to the antibiotics streptomycin and spectinomycin. From Escherichia coli.
   6924..6980    -  CDS            GmR (fragment): gentamycin acetyltransferase; aacC1; confers resistance to gentamycin
   7156..7179    -  promoter       Pc promoter (fragment): intI1 (promoter lies within the coding sequence); class 1 integron promoter
   7455..7556    +  CDS            TRA2_ECOLX (fragment): Protein predicted: Swiss-Prot protein existence level 4. Required for transposition of transposon Tn903. From Escherichia coli.
   7561..7996    +  rep_origin     pSa ori: origin of replication from bacterial plasmid pSa
   8123..3       +  misc_feature   LB T-DNA repeat (across the origin): left border repeat from nopaline C58 T-DNA (truncated)
