[The description below was written by a language model from this plasmid's Addgene catalogue record and pLannotate feature annotations shown in this document.]
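Description:
pGREAT3 is a plant expression binary vector assembled in the GoldenBraid omega-level backbone pDGB1_omega1, carrying a dual-colour luciferase reporter for ratiometric measurement of transcriptional regulatory elements in plants. In E. coli it replicates at high copy from a ColE1/pUC-type origin and is selected with spectinomycin through the aadA gene. It also carries the pSa origin, which lacks its own replicase, so the helper plasmid pSOUP is needed for replication in Agrobacterium. Nopaline-type left and right T-DNA border repeats flank the payload, allowing Agrobacterium-mediated delivery into plant cells.

The roughly 5.2 kb insert consists of two transcriptional units in tandem. In the first, the Arabidopsis UBQ10 promoter drives E-Luc, an enhanced green-emitting beetle luciferase from Pyrearinus termitilluminans that carries a silent change removing a BbsI site, followed by a NOS terminator. In the second, the NOS promoter drives Red-F, a red-shifted S286Y mutant of Luciola cruciata firefly luciferase, again ended by a NOS terminator. The automated feature table identifies the NOS promoter, the Luciola luciferase coding sequence and both terminators, but it does not annotate the UBQ10 promoter or E-Luc, which presumably occupy the unannotated region upstream of the first terminator. Short hits such as the dU6-3, AmpR promoter, GmR and Tn903 fragments look like incidental matches or backbone remnants.

Because the two luciferases emit at distinguishable wavelengths, one can serve as an internal normaliser for the other within a single T-DNA. The units were joined by Esp3I assembly, which destroyed those sites, and the combined insert can be released with BsaI for further GoldenBraid assembly.
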