Addgene plasmid #170891: pGREAT3
Purpose: GoldenBraid Double Transcriptional Unit - pAtUBQ10_E-Luc_NOSt+pNOS_Red-F_NOSt
Depositing lab: Markita Landry. Depositing organization: University of California, Berkeley. Publication: A Ratiometric Dual Color Luciferase Reporter for Fast Characterization of Transcriptional Regulatory Elements in Plants. Gonzalez-Grandio E, Demirer GS, Ma W, Brady S, Landry MP. ACS Synth Biol. 2021 Sep 14. doi: 10.1021/acssynbio.1c00248. PubMed 34520169.
Backbone
  Vector backbone: pDGB1_omega1
  Backbone manufacturer: Diego Orzaez Lab
  Backbone size w/o insert (bp): 2925
  Vector type: Plant Expression, Luciferase, Synthetic Biology
Growth in bacteria
  Bacterial resistance: Spectinomycin, 50 μg/mL
  Growth temperature: 37°C
  Growth strain: DH5alpha
  Copy number: High Copy
Gene/Insert
  Gene/Insert name: E-Luc (alt name: Enhanced beetle luciferase)
  Species: Pyrearinus termitilluminans (E-Luc) and Luciola curciata (Red-F)
  Insert size (bp): 5217
  Mutation: c.375C>T silent mutation to remove BbsI site (E-Luc), p.S286Y Red mutant (RedF)
  Promoter: pAtUBQ10
  Cloning method: Restriction Enzyme; 5′ cloning site Esp3I (destroyed during cloning); 3′ cloning site Esp3I (destroyed during cloning)
  Sequencing primers: 5′ GGGAAACGCCTGGTATCTTT; 3′ CCGATCCCCGGAATTAGATC
Terms and licenses: Academic/Nonprofit Terms; Industry Terms: Not Available to Industry
Depositor comments: Encodes both E-Luc and Red-F transcriptional units. Insert can be excised by BsaI digestion. Requires pSOUP for replication in agrobacterium . Please visit https://www.biorxiv.org/content/10.1101/2021.05.26.443018v2 to read the preprint on bioRxiv
How to cite: pGREAT3 was a gift from Markita Landry (Addgene plasmid # 170891 ; http://n2t.net/addgene:170891 ; RRID:Addgene_170891)
